>Addgene plasmid #66389 | GRM4-Tango | depositor partial sequence | sequence record 113391 | empty Tango
GACGGATCGGGAGATCTCCCGATCCCCTATGGTGCACTCTCAGTACAATCTGCTCTGATGCCGCATAGTT
AAGCCAGTATCTGCTCCCTGCTTGTGTGTTGGAGGTCGCTGAGTAGTGCGCGAGCAAAATTTAAGCTACA
ACAAGGCAAGGCTTGACCGACAATTGCATGAAGAATCTGCTTAGGGTTAGGCGTTTTGCGCTGCTTCGCG
ATGTACGGGCCAGATATACGCGTTGACATTGATTATTGACTAGTTATTAATAGTAATCAATTACGGGGTC
ATTAGTTCATAGCCCATATATGGAGTTCCGCGTTACATAACTTACGGTAAATGGCCCGCCTGGCTGACCG
CCCAACGACCCCCGCCCATTGACGTCAATAATGACGTATGTTCCCATAGTAACGCCAATAGGGACTTTCC
ATTGACGTCAATGGGTGGAGTATTTACGGTAAACTGCCCACTTGGCAGTACATCAAGTGTATCATATGCC
AAGTACGCCCCCTATTGACGTCAATGACGGTAAATGGCCCGCCTGGCATTATGCCCAGTACATGACCTTA
TGGGACTTTCCTACTTGGCAGTACATCTACGTATTAGTCATCGCTATTACCATGGTGATGCGGTTTTGGC
AGTACATCAATGGGCGTGGATAGCGGTTTGACTCACGGGGATTTCCAAGTCTCCACCCCATTGACGTCAA
TGGGAGTTTGTTTTGGCACCAAAATCAACGGGACTTTCCAAAATGTCGTAACAACTCCGCCCCATTGACG
CAAATGGGCGGTAGGCGTGTACGGTGGGAGGTCTATATAAGCAGAGCTCTCTGGCTAACTAGAGAACCCA
CTGCTTACTGGCTTATCGAAATTAATACGACTCACTATAGGGAGACCCAAGCTGGCTAGCGTTTAAACTT
AAGCTTGGTACCGAGCTCGGATCCACTAGTCCAGTGTGGTGGAATTCTGCAGATATCCAGCACAGTGGCG
GCCGCGCCACCATGAAGACGATCATCGCCCTGAGCTACATCTTCTGCCTGGTATTCGCCGACTACAAGGA
CGATGATGACGCCAGCATCGATACCGGTGGACGCACCCCACCCAGCCTGGGTCCCCAAGATGAGTCCTGC
ACCACCGCCAGCTCCTCCCTGGCCAAGGACACTTCATCGACCGGTGAGAACCTGTACTTCCAGCTAAGAT
TAGATAAAAGTAAAGTGATTAACAGCGCATTAGAGCTGCTTAATGAGGTCGGAATCGAAGGTTTAACAAC
CCGTAAACTCGCCCAGAAGCTAGGTGTAGAGCAGCCTACATTGTATTGGCATGTAAAAAATAAGCGGGCT
TTGCTCGACGCCTTAGCCATTGAGATGTTAGATAGGCACCATACTCACTTTTGCCCTTTAGAAGGGGAAA
GCTGGCAAGATTTTTTACGTAATAACGCTAAAAGTTTTAGATGTGCTTTACTAAGTCATCGCGATGGAGC
AAAAGTACATTTAGGTACACGGCCTACAGAAAAACAGTATGAAACTCTCGAAAATCAATTAGCCTTTTTA
TGCCAACAAGGTTTTTCACTAGAGAATGCATTATATGCACTCAGCGCTGTGGGGCATTTTACTTTAGGTT
GCGTATTGGAAGATCAAGAGCATCAAGTCGCTAAAGAAGAAAGGGAAACACCTACTACTGATAGTATGCC
GCCATTATTACGACAAGCTATCGAATTATTTGATCACCAAGGTGCAGAGCCAGCCTTCTTATTCGGCCTT
GAATTGATCATATGCGGATTAGAAAAACAACTTAAATGTGAAAGTGGGTCCGCGTACAGCCGCGCGCGTA
CGAAAAACAATTACGGGTCTACCATCGAGGGCCTGCTCGATCTCCCGGACGACGACGCCCCCGAAGAGGC
GGGGCTGGCGGCTCCGCGCCTGTCCTTTCTCCCCGCGGGACACACGCGCAGACTGTCGACGGCCCCCCCG
ACCGATGTCAGCCTGGGGGACGAGCTCCACTTAGACGGCGAGGACGTGGCGATGGCGCATGCCGACGCGC
TAGACGATTTCGATCTGGACATGTTGGGGGACGGGGATTCCCCGGGTCCGGGATTTACCCCCCACGACTC
CGCCCCCTACGGCGCTCTGGATATGGCCGACTTCGAGTTTGAGCAGATGTTTACCGATGCCCTTGGAATT
GACGAGTACGGTGGGTAGCTCGAGTCTAGAGGGCCCGTTTAAACCCGCTGATCAGCCTCGACTGTGCCTT
CTAGTTGCCAGCCATCTGTTGTTTGCCCCTCCCCCGTGCCTTCCTTGACCCTGGAAGGTGCCACTCCCAC
TGTCCTTTCCTAATAAAATGAGGAAATTGCATCGCATTGTCTGAGTAGGTGTCATTCTATTCTGGGGGGT
GGGGTGGGGCAGGACAGCAAGGGGGAGGATTGGGAAGACAATAGCAGGCATGCTGGGGATGCGGTGGGCT
CTATGGCTTCTGAGGCGGAAAGAACCAGCTGGGGCTCTAGGGGGTATCCCC
[124 nt withheld, positions 2502-2625]
C
[91 nt withheld, positions 2627-2717]
A
[49 nt withheld, positions 2719-2767]
CCTTTGACGTTGGAGTCCACGTTCTTT
[37 nt withheld, positions 2795-2831]
ACCCTATCTCGGTCTATTCTTTTGATTTATAAGGGATTTTGCCGATTTCGGCCTATTGGTTAAAAAATGA
GCTGATTTAACAAAAATTTAACGCGAATTAATTCTGTGGAATGTGTGTCAGTTAGGGTGTGGAAAGTCCC
CAGGCTCCCCAGCAGGCAGAAGTATGCAAAGCATGCATCTCAATTAGTCAGCAACCAGGTGTGGAAAGTC
CCCAGGCTCCCCAGCAGGCAGAAGTATGCAAAGCATGCATCTCAATTAGTCAGCAACCATAGTCCCGCCC
CTAACTCCGCCCATCCCGCCCCTAACTCCGCCCAGTTCCGCCCATTCTCCGCCCCATGGCTGACTAATTT
TTTTTATTTATGCAGAGGCCGAGGCCGCCTCTGCCTCTGAGCTATTCCAGAAGTAGTGAGGAGGCTTTTT
TGGAGGCCTAGGCTTTTGCAAAAAGCTCCCGGGAGCTTGTATATCCATTTTCGGATCTGATCAAGAGACA
GGATGAGGATCGTTTCGCATGATTGAACAAGATGGATTGCACGCAGGTTCTCCGGCCGCTTGGGTGGAGA
GGCTATTCGGCTATGACTGGGCACAACAGACAATCGGCTGCTCTGATGCCGCCGTGTTCCGGCTGTCAGC
GCAGGGGCGCCCGGTTCTTTTTGTCAAGACCGACCTGTCCGGTGCCCTGAATGAACTGCAGGACGAGGCA
GCGCGGCTATCGTGGCTGGCCACGACGGGCGTTCCTTGCGCAGCTGTGCTCGACGTTGTCACTGAAGCGG
GAAGGGACTGGCTGCTATTGGGCGAAGTGCCGGGGCAGGATCTCCTGTCATCTCACCTTGCTCCTGCCGA
GAAAGTATCCATCATGGCTGATGCAATGCGGCGGCTGCATACGCTTGATCCGGCTACCTGCCCATTCGAC
CACCAAGCGAAACATCGCATCGAGCGAGCACGTACTCGGATGGAAGCCGGTCTTGTCGATCAGGATGATC
TGGACGAAGAGCATCAGGGGCTCGCGCCAGCCGAACTGTTCGCCAGGCTCAAGGCGCGCATGCCCGACGG
CGAGGATCTCGTCGTGACCCATGGCGATGCCTGCTTGCCGAATATCATGGTGGAAAATGGCCGCTTTTCT
GGATTCATCGACTGTGGCCGGCTGGGTGTGGCGGACCGCTATCAGGACATAGCGTTGGCTACCCGTGATA
TTGCTGAAGAGCTTGGCGGCGAATGGGCTGACCGCTTCCTCGTGCTTTACGGTATCGCCGCTCCCGATTC
GCAGCGCATCGCCTTCTATCGCCTTCTTGACGAGTTCTTCTGAGCGGGACTCTGGGGTTCGAAATGACCG
ACCAAGCGACGCCCAACCTGCCATCACGAGATTTCGATTCCACCGCCGCCTTCTATGAAAGGTTGGGCTT
CGGAATCGTTTTCCGGGACGCCGGCTGGATGATCCTCCAGCGCGGGGATCTCATGCTGGAGTTCTTCGCC
CACCCCAACTTGTTTATTGCAGCTTATAATGGTTACAAATAAAGCAATAGCATCACAAATTTCACAAATA
AAGCATTTTTTTCACTGCATTCTAGTTGTGGTTTGTCCAAACTCATCAATGTATCTTATCATGTCTGTAT
ACCGTCGACCTCTAGCTAGAGCTTGGCGTAATCATGGTCATAGCTGTTTCCTGTGTGAAATTGTTATCCG
CTCACAATTCCACACAACATACGAGCCGGAAGCATAAAGTGTAAAGCCTGGGGTGCCTAATGAGTGAGCT
AACTCACATTAATTGCGTTGCGCTCACTGCCCGCTTTCCAGTCGGGAAACCTGTCGTGCCAGCTGCATTA
ATGAATCGGCCAACGCGCGGGGAGAGGCGGTTTGCGTATTGGGCGCTCTTCCGCTTCCTCGCTCACTGAC
TCGCTGCGCTCGGTCGTTCGGCTGCGGCGAGCGGTATCAGCTCACTCAAAGGCGGTAATACGGTTATCCA
CAGAATCAGGGGATAACGCAGGAAAGAACATGTGAGCAAAAGGCCAGCAAAAGGCCAGGAACCGTAAAAA
GGCCGCGTTGCTGGCGTTTTTCCATAGGCTCCGCCCCCCTGACGAGCATCACAAAAATCGACGCTCAAGT
CAGAGGTGGCGAAACCCGACAGGACTATAAAGATACCAGGCGTTTCCCCCTGGAAGCTCCCTCGTGCGCT
CTCCTGTTCCGACCCTGCCGCTTACCGGATACCTGTCCGCCTTTCTCCCTTCGGGAAGCGTGGCGCTTTC
TCATAGCTCACGCTGTAGGTATCTCAGTTCGGTGTAGGTCGTTCGCTCCAAGCTGGGCTGTGTGCACGAA
CCCCCCGTTCAGCCCGACCGCTGCGCCTTATCCGGTAACTATCGTCTTGAGTCCAACCCGGTAAGACACG
ACTTATCGCCACTGGCAGCAGCCACTGGTAACAGGATTAGCAGAGCGAGGTATGTAGGCGGTGCTACAGA
GTTCTTGAAGTGGTGGCCTAACTACGGCTACACTAGAAGAACAGTATTTGGTATCTGCGCTCTGCTGAAG
CCAGTTACCTTCGGAAAAAGAGTTGGTAGCTCTTGATCCGGCAAACAAACCACCGCTGGTAGCGGTTTTT
TTGTTTGCAAGCAGCAGATTACGCGCAGAAAAAAAGGATCTCAAGAAGATCCTTTGATCTTTTCTACGGG
GTCTGACGCTCAGTGGAACGAAAACTCACGTTAAGGGATTTTGGTCATGAGATTATCAAAAAGGATCTTC
ACCTAGATCCTTTTAAATTAAAAATGAAGTTTTAAATCAATCTAAAGTATATATGAGTAAACTTGGTCTG
ACAGTTACCAATGCTTAATCAGTGAGGCACCTATCTCAGCGATCTGTCTATTTCGTTCATCCATAGTTGC
CTGACTCCCCGTCGTGTAGATAACTACGATACGGGAGGGCTTACCATCTGGCCCCAGTGCTGCAATGATA
CCGCGAGACCCACGCTCACCGGCTCCAGATTTATCAGCAATAAACCAGCCAGCCGGAAGGGCCGAGCGCA
GAAGTGGTCCTGCAACTTTATCCGCCTCCATCCAGTCTATTAATTGTTGCCGGGAAGCTAGAGTAAGTAG
TTCGCCAGTTAATAGTTTGCGCAACGTTGTTGCCATTGCTACAGGCATCGTGGTGTCACGCTCGTCGTTT
GGTATGGCTTCATTCAGCTCCGGTTCCCAACGATCAAGGCGAGTTACATGATCCCCCATGTTGTGCAAAA
AAGCGGTTAGCTCCTTCGGTCCTCCGATCGTTGTCAGAAGTAAGTTGGCCGCAGTGTTATCACTCATGGT
TATGGCAGCACTGCATAATTCTCTTACTGTCATGCCATCCGTAAGATGCTTTTCTGTGACTGGTGAGTAC
TCAACCAAGTCATTCTGAGAATAGTGTATGCGGCGACCGAGTTGCTCTTGCCCGGCGTCAATACGGGATA
ATACCGCGCCACATAGCAGAACTTTAAAAGTGCTCATCATTGGAAAACGTTCTTCGGGGCGAAAACTCTC
AAGGATCTTACCGCTGTTGAGATCCAGTTCGATGTAACCCACTCGTGCACCCAACTGATCTTCAGCATCT
TTTACTTTCACCAGCGTTTCTGGGTGAGCAAAAACAGGAAGGCAAAATGCCGCAAAAAAGGGAATAAGGG
CGACACGGAAATGTTGAATACTCATACTCTTCCTTTTTCAATATTATTGAAGCATTTATCAGGGTTATTG
TCTCATGAGCGGATACATATTTGAATGTATTTAGAAAAATAAACAAATAGGGGTTCCGCGCACATTTCCC
CGAAAAGTGCCACCTGACGTC
