>Addgene plasmid #66389 | GRM4-Tango | depositor partial sequence | sequence record 113392 | GRM4
ATGCCAGGAAAAAGGGGCCTGGGATGGTGGTGGGCTCGGTTGCCCCTGTGCCTGTTGCTCTCACTTTATG
GCCCGTGGATGCCCTCATCCTTGGGCAAGCCAAAAGGACATCCTCACATGAACAGCATTCGGATTGACGG
TGATATTACCCTCGGGGGGCTCTTTCCTGTGCATGGTAGGGGTTCAGAGGGCAAACCGTGCGGCGAGCTG
AAGAAAGAGAAAGGCATTCACAGACTGGAGGCAATGCTCTTTGCTCTCGACAGGATAAACAACGACCCCG
ATCTGCTGCCCAATATCACACTGGGCGCAAGGATTCTTGACACGTGTAGTCGAGACACGCATGCGCTTGA
GCAAAGCCTTACCTTCGTCCAGGCGCTTATTGAGAAAGATGGTACTGAGGTCCGGTGTGGGAGCGGAGGC
CCTCCTATTATTACCAAGCCTGAGCGAGTCGTAGGCGTGATCGGGGCATCCGGATCCAGCGTGTCAATCA
TGGTCGCTAATATCTTGCGGCTCTTCAAAATTCCACAGATCTCTTACGCCTCTACAGCGCCCGATTTGTC
CGATAACAGTCGCTATGATTTCTTCTCCCGGGTAGTGCCATCTGACACTTATCAGGCACAAGCCATGGTG
GACATCGTGCGCGCCTTGAAATGGAACTACGTGTCAACCGTGGCTAGTGAAGGCTCATATGGCGAATCCG
GAGTTGAGGCTTTTATTCAGAAGAGCAGAGAGGATGGCGGGGTTTGTATTGCTCAGTCCGTTAAAATACC
AAGGGAGCCAAAAGCAGGTGAATTTGATAAGATAATTCGCCGCCTGCTTGAAACCTCCAACGCGAGAGCT
GTGATAATCTTCGCCAATGAAGATGATATCCGGCGAGTATTGGAAGCCGCCCGCAGAGCGAACCAAACGG
GGCACTTTTTTTGGATGGGATCAGACAGTTGGGGGAGCAAGATCGCCCCCGTATTGCACCTGGAAGAGGT
CGCAGAGGGGGCCGTTACCATCCTGCCCAAGCGGATGAGTGTGCGAGGATTCGATCGCTATTTTAGCAGC
CGCACCCTGGACAACAACAGGAGGAATATATGGTTTGCTGAGTTTTGGGAGGATAATTTTCACTGCAAGC
TCTCCAGACATGCCCTGAAAAAAGGATCACACGTCAAGAAGTGTACAAATAGAGAGCGGATTGGCCAAGA
CTCAGCCTATGAGCAAGAAGGGAAGGTCCAATTTGTTATCGACGCGGTATACGCAATGGGACACGCCCTC
CATGCGATGCATAGAGACCTGTGTCCGGGTCGCGTGGGGCTGTGCCCTCGGATGGACCCCGTGGATGGTA
CACAGCTCCTTAAATATATTAGGAACGTGAATTTTTCCGGAATCGCCGGCAATCCAGTCACTTTTAATGA
AAACGGCGACGCTCCAGGACGGTACGATATATACCAGTACCAGCTGAGAAATGACAGTGCCGAGTACAAA
GTAATTGGATCTTGGACAGACCATCTTCACCTGCGGATCGAGCGAATGCACTGGCCAGGAAGCGGACAGC
AGCTCCCTCGGAGCATCTGCTCACTCCCGTGCCAGCCCGGCGAACGGAAAAAGACAGTGAAAGGTATGCC
CTGCTGCTGGCATTGTGAACCCTGTACCGGATACCAGTACCAAGTTGACCGATATACATGCAAGACTTGC
CCTTACGACATGCGACCTACCGAGAACAGGACCGGCTGCCGACCTATTCCAATCATCAAGCTGGAGTGGG
GTAGCCCATGGGCGGTCCTGCCCCTCTTTCTTGCTGTAGTTGGCATTGCCGCGACCCTTTTCGTGGTCAT
TACATTTGTGAGATATAACGACACTCCCATCGTGAAGGCCAGCGGGAGAGAACTTAGCTACGTCCTGCTC
GCTGGGATCTTCCTCTGCTACGCTACCACCTTCCTGATGATTGCCGAGCCCGACCTCGGGACCTGCTCTT
TGAGGCGGATCTTTCTGGGACTCGGCATGAGCATCTCCTATGCGGCCCTCCTGACCAAGACCAATAGGAT
CTATAGGATATTCGAACAAGGTAAACGCAGTGTGAGTGCTCCTCGCTTCATAAGTCCGGCTTCACAACTC
GCTATTACCTTCTCTTTGATCAGCCTCCAGCTGCTGGGAATCTGCGTGTGGTTCGTTGTTGACCCTTCCC
ACTCTGTCGTGGATTTCCAGGACCAGAGGACACTTGATCCTCGCTTCGCCAGAGGCGTCCTTAAGTGTGA
CATCTCTGACCTTAGCCTTATCTGTCTGCTCGGCTACTCCATGCTGCTCATGGTAACGTGTACAGTCTAC
GCCATCAAGACGCGCGGAGTCCCCGAAACATTTAATGAAGCCAAACCCATCGGGTTTACCATGTACACTA
CCTGCATCGTCTGGCTCGCATTCATCCCAATTTTTTTTGGGACCTCACAAAGTGCGGACAAGCTGTATAT
TCAGACCACAACCCTGACAGTCTCAGTGAGCCTGTCCGCCTCTGTTTCACTCGGCATGCTGTACATGCCT
AAGGTGTATATCATTCTCTTCCACCCCGAACAAAACGTGCCCAAACGAAAACGCAGCCTGAAGGCCGTTG
TCACAGCCGCTACCATGTCTAATAAATTCACGCAAAAGGGAAACTTCCGCCCCAATGGCGAGGCAAAATC
CGAGCTGTGCGAAAACCTGGAGGCCCCCGCACTCGCAACCAAGCAGACGTATGTCACATACACGAACCAT
GCGATC
