>Addgene plasmid #66389 | GRM4-Tango | addgene partial sequence | sequence record 119928 | CMV-F 5'-CGCAAATGGGCGGTAGGCGTG-3'
GCTCTCTGGCTAACTAGAGAACCCACTGCTTACTGGCTTATCGAAATTAATACGACTCACTATAGGGAGA
CCCAAGCTGGCTAGCGTTTAAACTTAAGCTTGGTACCGAGCTCGGATCCACTAGTCCAGTGTGGTGGAAT
TCTGCAGATATCCAGCACAGTGGCGGCCGCGCCACCATGAAGACGATCATCGCCCTGAGCTACATCTTCT
GCCTGGTATTCGCCGACTACAAGGACGATGATGACGCCAGCATCGATATGCCAGGAAAAAGGGGCCTGGG
ATGGTGGTGGGCTCGGTTGCCCCTGTGCCTGTTGCTCTCACTTTATGGCCCGTGGATGCCCTCATCCTTG
GGCAAGCCAAAAGGACATCCTCACATGAACAGCATTCGGATTGACGGTGATATTACCCTCGGGGGGCTCT
TTCCTGTGCATGGTAGGGGTTCAGAGGGCAAACCGTGCGGCGAGCTGAAGAAAGAGAAAGGCATTCACAG
ACTGGAGGCAATGCTCTTTGCTCTCGACAGGATAAACAACGACCCCGATCTGCTGCCCAATATCACACTG
GGCGCAAGGATTCTTGACACGTGTAGTCGAGACACGCATGCGCTTGAGCAAAGCCTTACCTTCGTCCAGG
CGCTTATTGAGAAAGATGGTACTGAGGTCCGGTGTGGGAGCGGAGGCCCTCCTATTATTACCAAGCCTGA
GCGAGTCGTAGGCGTGATCGGGGCATCCGGATCCAGCGTGTCAATCATGGTCGCTAATATCTTGCGGCTC
TTCAAAATTCCACAGATCTCTTACGCCTCTACAGCGCCCGATTTGTCCGATAACAGTCGCTATGATTTCT
TCTCCCGGGTAGTGCCATCTGACACTTATCAGGCACAAGCCATGG
