>Addgene plasmid #66389 | GRM4-Tango | addgene partial sequence | sequence record 119929 | Tet-R 5'-GGCGAGTTTACGGGTTGTTA-3'
GCTCTAATGCGCTGTTAATCACTTTACTTTTATCTAATCTTAGCTGGAAGTACAGGTTCTCACCGGTCGA
TGAAGTGTCCTTGGCCAGGGAGGAGCTGGCGGTGGTGCAGGACTCATCTTGGGGACCCAGGCTGGGTGGG
GTGCGTCCACCGGTATCGATGATCGCATGGTTCGTGTATGTGACATACGTCTGCTTGGTTGCGAGTGCGG
GGGCCTCCAGGTTTTCGCACAGCTCGGATTTTGCCTCGCCATTGGGGCGGAAGTTTCCCTTTTGCGTGAA
TTTATTAGACATGGTAGCGGCTGTGACAACGGCCTTCAGGCTGCGTTTTCGTTTGGGCACGTTTTGTTCG
GGGTGGAAGAGAATGATATACACCTTAGGCATGTACAGCATGCCGAGTGAAACAGAGGCGGACAGGCTCA
CTGAGACTGTCAGGGTTGTGGTCTGAATATACAGCTTGTCCGCACTTTGTGAGGTCCCAAAAAAAATTGG
GATGAATGCGAGCCAGACGATGCAGGTAGTGTACATGGTAAACCCGATGGGTTTGGCTTCATTAAATGTT
TCGGGGACTCCGCGCGTCTTGATGGCGTAGACTGTACACGTTACCATGAGCAGCATGGAGTAGCCGAGCA
GACAGATAAGGCTAAGGTCAGAGATGTCACACTTAAGGACGCCTCTGGCGAAGCGAGGATCAAGTGTCCT
CTGGTCCTGGAAATCCACGACAGAGTGGGAAGGGTCAACAACGAACCACACGCAGATTCCCAGCAGCTGG
AGGCTGATCAAAGAGAAGGTAATAGCGAGTTGTGAAGCCGGACTTATGAAGCGAGGAGCACTCACACTGC
GTTTACCTTGTTCGAATATCCTATAGATCCTATTGGTCTTGGTCAGGAGGGCCGCATAGGAGATGCTCAT
GCCGAGTCCCAGAAA
