[The description below was written by a language model from this plasmid's Addgene catalogue record.]
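Description:
GRM4-Tango is a mammalian expression plasmid from the PRESTO-Tango collection, built on an "empty Tango" backbone that was itself derived from pcDNA3.1(+). It is propagated as a high-copy plasmid in E. coli under ampicillin selection. It also carries a neomycin resistance marker, so transfected mammalian cells can be selected with G418. The insert is human GRM4, which encodes metabotropic glutamate receptor 4 (mGlu4). It is about 2.7 kb and is cloned by restriction enzymes into the roughly 6.6 kb backbone, with NotI at the 5′ end. Expression is driven by the CMV promoter, and the backbone supplies an N-terminal FLAG tag that allows detection of the receptor.

The depositor comments place a tTA (tetracycline transactivator) sequence downstream of the receptor, consistent with the Tango assay design named in the purpose field, "transcriptional activation following arrestin translocation". In general terms, when an agonist activates the receptor fusion, arrestin is recruited to it, the transcription factor is released, and a tTA-responsive reporter is switched on in the assay cells. This gives a readout of receptor activation that does not depend on G-protein coupling. The record does not itemise the linker, protease-site or other modules between the receptor and tTA, and no feature table is provided.

The depositor cautions that most vectors in this series carry an XbaI site rather than XhoI downstream of tTA, so the 3′ cloning site should be confirmed by sequencing. The plasmid was generated under the Illuminating the Druggable Genome program and is intended for parallel, receptorome-wide screening of ligands against human GPCRs.
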