Addgene plasmid #66389: GRM4-Tango
Purpose: Expression of G protein-coupled receptors for PRESTO-Tango: parallel receptorome expression and screening via transcriptional output, with transcriptional activation following arrestin translocation
Depositing lab: Bryan Roth. Depositing organization: University of North Carolina at Chapel Hill. Publication: PRESTO-Tango as an open-source resource for interrogation of the druggable human GPCRome. Kroeze WK, Sassano MF, Huang XP, Lansu K, McCorvy JD, Giguere PM, Sciaky N, Roth BL. Nat Struct Mol Biol. 2015 May;22(5):362-9. doi: 10.1038/nsmb.3014. Epub 2015 Apr 20. PubMed 25895059.
Backbone
  Vector backbone: empty Tango
  Backbone size w/o insert (bp): 6632
  Vector type: Mammalian Expression
  Selectable markers: Neomycin (select with G418)
Growth in bacteria
  Bacterial resistance: Ampicillin, 100 μg/mL
  Growth temperature: 37°C
  Growth strain: DH5alpha
  Copy number: High Copy
Gene/Insert
  Gene/Insert name: GRM4
  Species: H. sapiens (human)
  Insert size (bp): 2736
  Entrez Gene: GRM4 (a.k.a. GPRC1D, MGLUR4, mGlu4)
  Promoter: CMV
  Tag / fusion protein: FLAG (N terminal on backbone)
  Cloning method: Restriction Enzyme; 5′ cloning site NotI (not destroyed); 3′ cloning site XhoI (unknown if destroyed)
  Sequencing primers: 5′ CMV-F; 3′ Tet-R
Terms and licenses: Academic/Nonprofit Terms; Industry Terms: Not Available to Industry
Depositor comments: Please note: Most of the PRESTO-Tango vectors do not contain the XhoI cut site downstream of the tTA sequence and instead carry an XbaI site. If you need to perform an XhoI digest we recommend sequencing with a forward primer at the C-terminus of tTA to determine which of the two sites is present. Suggested primer: 5-gagctccacttagacggcgagg-3. Original backbone was pcDNA3.1(+). These plasmids were generated as part of the Illuminating the Druggable Genome (IDG) program sponsored by the NIH Common Fund. The goal of this program is to identify, gather, and distribute information and resources for proteins that currently are not well-studied yet belong to commonly drug-targeted protein families: protein kinases, non-olfactory G-protein coupled receptors (GPCRs), and ion channels. The IDG program is designed to develop fundamental research tools for understudied proteins, elucidate their function, and disseminate the IDG-related resources and data to the greater scientific community.
How to cite: GRM4-Tango was a gift from Bryan Roth (Addgene plasmid # 66389 ; http://n2t.net/addgene:66389 ; RRID:Addgene_66389)
